>Addgene plasmid #58978 | pTNT-B18R | addgene full sequence | sequence record 483556 | Addgene NGS Result
TAAGGCTAGAGTACTTAATACGACTCACTATAGGCTAGCATTTAGGTGACACTATAGAATACAAGCTACT
TGTTCTTTTTGCACTCGAGAATTGCCACCATGGGCACGATGAAAATGATGGTACATATATATTTCGTATC
ATTATTGTTATTGCTATTCCACAGTTACGCCATAGACATCGAAAATGAAATCACAGAATTCTTCAATAAA
ATGAGAGATACTCTACCAGCTAAAGACTCTAAATGGTTGAATCCAGCATGTATGTTCGGAGGCACAATGA
ATGATATAGCCGCTCTAGGAGAGCCATTCAGCGCAAAGTGTCCTCCTATTGAAGACAGTCTTTTATCGCA
CAGATATAAAGACTATGTGGTTAAATGGGAAAGGCTAGAAAAAAATAGACGGCGACAGGTTTCTAATAAA
CGTGTTAAACATGGTGATTTATGGATAGCCAACTATACATCTAAATTCAGTAACCGTAGGTATTTGTGCA
CCGTAACTACAAAGAATGGTGACTGTGTTCAGGGTATAGTTAGATCTCATATTAGAAAACCTCCTTCATG
CATTCCAAAAACATATGAACTAGGTACTCATGATAAGTATGGCATAGACTTATACTGTGGAATTCTTTAC
GCAAAACATTATAATAATATAACTTGGTATAAAGATAATAAGGAAATTAATATCGACGACATTAAGTATT
CACAAACGGGAAAGGAATTAATTATTCATAATCCAGAGTTAGAAGATAGCGGAAGATACGACTGTTACGT
TCATTACGACGACGTTAGAATCAAGAATGATATCGTAGTATCAAGATGTAAAATACTTACGGTTATACCG
TCACAAGACCACAGGTTTAAACTAATACTAGATCCAAAAATCAACGTAACGATAGGAGAACCTGCCAATA
TAACATGCACTGCTGTGTCAACGTCATTATTGATTGACGATGTACTGATTGAATGGGAAAATCCATCCGG
ATGGCTTATAGGATTCGATTTTGATGTATACTCTGTTTTAACTAGTAGAGGCGGTATTACCGAGGCGACC
TTGTACTTTGAAAATGTTACTGAAGAATATATAGGTAATACATATAAATGTCGTGGACACAACTATTATT
TTGAAAAAACCCTTACAACTACAGTAGTATTGGAGTAAGCGGCCGCAAAAAAAAAAAAAAAAAAAAAAAA
AAAAAACTAGCATAACCCCTTGGGGCCTCTAAACGGGTCTTGAGGGGTTTTTTGGATCCCGGCGCGCCGG
GATCCGGGCTGGCGTAATAGCGAAGAGGCCCGCACCGATCGCCCTTCCCAACAGTTGCGCAGCCTGAATG
GCGAATGG
[124 nt withheld, positions 1339-1462]
C
[91 nt withheld, positions 1464-1554]
A
[49 nt withheld, positions 1556-1604]
CCTTTGACGTTGGAGTCCACGTTCTTT
[37 nt withheld, positions 1632-1668]
ACCCTATCTCGGTCTATTCTTTTGATTTATAAGGGATTTTGCCGATTTCGGCCTATTGGTTAAAAAATGA
GCTGATTTAACAAAAATTTAACGCGAATTTTAACAAAATATTAACGCTTACAATTTCCTGATGCGGTATT
TTCTCCTTACGCATCTGTGCGGTATTTCACACCGCATATGGTGCACTCTCAGTACAATCTGCTCTGATGC
CGCATAGTTAAGCCAGCCCCGACACCCGCCAACACCCGCTGACGCGCCCTGACGGGCTTGTCTGCTCCCG
GCATCCGCTTACAGACAAGCTGTGACCGTCTCCGGGAGCTGCATGTGTCAGAGGTTTTCACCGTCATCAC
CGAAACGCGCGAGACGAAAGGGCCTCGTGATACGCCTATTTTTATAGGTTAATGTCATGATAATAATGGT
TTCTTAGACGTCAGGTGGCACTTTTCGGGGAAATGTGCGCGGAACCCCTATTTGTTTATTTTTCTAAATA
CATTCAAATATGTATCCGCTCATGAGACAATAACCCTGATAAATGCTTCAATAATATTGAAAAAGGAAGA
GTATGAGTATTCAACATTTCCGTGTCGCCCTTATTCCCTTTTTTGCGGCATTTTGCCTTCCTGTTTTTGC
TCACCCAGAAACGCTGGTGAAAGTAAAAGATGCTGAAGATCAGTTGGGTGCACGAGTGGGTTACATCGAA
CTGGATCTCAACAGCGGTAAGATCCTTGAGAGTTTTCGCCCCGAAGAACGTTTTCCAATGATGAGCACTT
TTAAAGTTCTGCTATGTGGCGCGGTATTATCCCGTATTGACGCCGGGCAAGAGCAACTCGGTCGCCGCAT
ACACTATTCTCAGAATGACTTGGTTGAGTACTCACCAGTCACAGAAAAGCATCTTACGGATGGCATGACA
GTAAGAGAATTATGCAGTGCTGCCATAACCATGAGTGATAACACTGCGGCCAACTTACTTCTGACAACGA
TCGGAGGACCGAAGGAGCTAACCGCTTTTTTGCACAACATGGGGGATCATGTAACTCGCCTTGATCGTTG
GGAACCGGAGCTGAATGAAGCCATACCAAACGACGAGCGTGACACCACGATGCCTGTAGCAATGGCAACA
ACGTTGCGCAAACTATTAACTGGCGAACTACTTACTCTAGCTTCCCGGCAACAATTAATAGACTGGATGG
AGGCGGATAAAGTTGCAGGACCACTTCTGCGCTCGGCCCTTCCGGCTGGCTGGTTTATTGCTGATAAATC
TGGAGCCGGTGAGCGTGGGTCTCGCGGTATCATTGCAGCACTGGGGCCAGATGGTAAGCCCTCCCGTATC
GTAGTTATCTACACGACGGGGAGTCAGGCAACTATGGATGAACGAAATAGACAGATCGCTGAGATAGGTG
CCTCACTGATTAAGCATTGGTAACTGTCAGACCAAGTTTACTCATATATACTTTAGATTGATTTAAAACT
TCATTTTTAATTTAAAAGGATCTAGGTGAAGATCCTTTTTGATAATCTCATGACCAAAATCCCTTAACGT
GAGTTTTCGTTCCACTGAGCGTCAGACCCCGTAGAAAAGATCAAAGGATCTTCTTGAGATCCTTTTTTTC
TGCGCGTAATCTGCTGCTTGCAAACAAAAAAACCACCGCTACCAGCGGTGGTTTGTTTGCCGGATCAAGA
GCTACCAACTCTTTTTCCGAAGGTAACTGGCTTCAGCAGAGCGCAGATACCAAATACTGTTCTTCTAGTG
TAGCCGTAGTTAGGCCACCACTTCAAGAACTCTGTAGCACCGCCTACATACCTCGCTCTGCTAATCCTGT
TACCAGTGGCTGCTGCCAGTGGCGATAAGTCGTGTCTTACCGGGTTGGACTCAAGACGATAGTTACCGGA
TAAGGCGCAGCGGTCGGGCTGAACGGGGGGTTCGTGCACACAGCCCAGCTTGGAGCGAACGACCTACACC
GAACTGAGATACCTACAGCGTGAGCTATGAGAAAGCGCCACGCTTCCCGAAGGGAGAAAGGCGGACAGGT
ATCCGGTAAGCGGCAGGGTCGGAACAGGAGAGCGCACGAGGGAGCTTCCAGGGGGAAACGCCTGGTATCT
TTATAGTCCTGTCGGGTTTCGCCACCTCTGACTTGAGCGTCGATTTTTGTGATGCTCGTCAGGGGGGCGG
AGCCTATGGAAAAACGCCAGCAACGCGGCCTTTTTACGGTTCCTGGCCTTTTGCTGGCCTTTTGCTCACA
TGGCTCGACAGATCT
Features (pLannotate 1.2.2; 11 found; start..end, strand, type, name):
     16..34      +  promoter       T7 promoter: promoter for bacteriophage T7 RNA polymerase
     40..58      +  promoter       SP6 promoter: promoter for bacteriophage SP6 RNA polymerase
    106..1155    +  CDS            B18_VACCW: Experimental evidence at protein level: Swiss-Prot protein existence level 1. Counteracts the antiviral effects of host IFN-alpha/beta. Acts as a soluble IFN-alpha receptor and thus inhibits the interaction between host IFN-alpha and its receptor. From Vaccinia virus (strain Western Reserve) (VACV) (Vaccinia virus (strain WR)).
   1197..1244    +  terminator     T7 terminator: transcription terminator for bacteriophage T7 RNA polymerase
   1268..1335    +  CDS            lacZα (fragment): LacZα fragment of β-galactosidase; lacZ fragment
   1339..1767    +  rep_origin     f1 ori (sequence partly withheld): f1 bacteriophage origin of replication; arrow indicates direction of (+) strand synthesis
   1795..1894    -  misc_feature   bom (fragment): basis of mobility region from pBR322
   1996..2031    -  CDS            rop (fragment): Rop protein, which maintains plasmids at low copy number; rop
   2126..2230    +  promoter       AmpR promoter: bla
   2231..3091    +  CDS            AmpR: β-lactamase; bla; confers resistance to ampicillin, carbenicillin, and related antibiotics
   3262..3850    +  rep_origin     ori: high-copy-number ColE1/pMB1/pBR322/pUC origin of replication
