>Addgene plasmid #58978 | pTNT-B18R | analyzer sequence | sequence record 91420
TAAGGCTAGAGTACTTAATACGACTCACTATAGGCTAGCATTTAGGTGACACTATAGAATACAAGCTACT
TGTTCTTTTTGCACTCGAGAATTGCCACCATGGGCACGATGAAAATGATGGTACATATATATTTCGTATC
ATTATTGTTATTGCTATTCCACAGTTACGCCATAGACATCGAAAATGAAATCACAGAATTCTTCAATAAA
ATGAGAGATACTCTACCAGCTAAAGACTCTAAATGGTTGAATCCAGCATGTATGTTCGGAGGCACAATGA
ATGATATAGCCGCTCTAGGAGAGCCATTCAGCGCAAAGTGTCCTCCTATTGAAGACAGTCTTTTATCGCA
CAGATATAAAGACTATGTGGTTAAATGGGAAAGGCTAGAAAAAAATAGACGGCGACAGGTTTCTAATAAA
CGTGTTAAACATGGTGATTTATGGATAGCCAACTATACATCTAAATTCAGTAACCGTAGGTATTTGTGCA
CCGTAACTACAAAGAATGGTGACTGTGTTCAGGGTATAGTTAGATCTCATATTAGAAAACCTCCTTCATG
CATTCCAAAAACATATGAACTAGGTACTCATGATAAGTATGGCATAGACTTATACTGTGGAATTCTTTAC
GCAAAACATTATAATAATATAACTTGGTATAAAGATAATAAGGAAATTAATATCGACGACATTAAGTATT
CACAAACGGGAAAGGAATTAATTATTCATAATCCAGAGTTAGAAGATAGCGGAAGATACGACTGTTACGT
TCATTACGACGACGTTAGAATCAAGAATGATATCGTAGTATCAAGATGTAAAATACTTACGGTTATACCG
TCACAAGACCACAGGTTTAAACTAATACTAGATCCAAAAATCAACGTAACGATAGGAGAACCTGCCAATA
TAACATGCACTGCTGTGTCAACGTCATTATTGATTGACGATGTACTGATTGAATGGGAAAATCCATCCGG
ATGGCTTATAGGATTCGATTTTGATGTATACTCTGTTTTAACTAGTAGAGGCGGTATTACCGAGGCGACC
TTGTACTTTGAAAATGTTACTGAAGAATATATAGGTAATACATATAAATGTCGTGGACACAACTATTATT
TTGAAAAAACCCTTACAACTACAGTAGTATTGGAGTAAGCGGCCGCAAAAAAAAAAAAAAAAAAAAAAAA
AAAAAACTAGCATAACCCCTTGGGGCCTCTAAACGGGTCTTGAGGGGTTTTTTGGATCCGGGCTGGCGTA
ATAGCGAAGAGGCCCGCACCGATCGCCCTTCCCAACAGTTGCGCAGCCTGAATGGCGAATGG
[124 nt withheld, positions 1323-1446]
C
[91 nt withheld, positions 1448-1538]
A
[49 nt withheld, positions 1540-1588]
CCTTTGACGTTGGAGTCCACGTTCTTT
[37 nt withheld, positions 1616-1652]
ACCCTATCTCGGTCTATTCTTTTGATTTATAAGGGATTTTGCCGATTTCGGCCTATTGGTTAAAAAATGA
GCTGATTTAACAAAAATTTAACGCGAATTTTAACAAAATATTAACGCTTACAATTTCCTGATGCGGTATT
TTCTCCTTACGCATCTGTGCGGTATTTCACACCGCATATGGTGCACTCTCAGTACAATCTGCTCTGATGC
CGCATAGTTAAGCCAGCCCCGACACCCGCCAACACCCGCTGACGCGCCCTGACGGGCTTGTCTGCTCCCG
GCATCCGCTTACAGACAAGCTGTGACCGTCTCCGGGAGCTGCATGTGTCAGAGGTTTTCACCGTCATCAC
CGAAACGCGCGAGACGAAAGGGCCTCGTGATACGCCTATTTTTATAGGTTAATGTCATGATAATAATGGT
TTCTTAGACGTCAGGTGGCACTTTTCGGGGAAATGTGCGCGGAACCCCTATTTGTTTATTTTTCTAAATA
CATTCAAATATGTATCCGCTCATGAGACAATAACCCTGATAAATGCTTCAATAATATTGAAAAAGGAAGA
GTATGAGTATTCAACATTTCCGTGTCGCCCTTATTCCCTTTTTTGCGGCATTTTGCCTTCCTGTTTTTGC
TCACCCAGAAACGCTGGTGAAAGTAAAAGATGCTGAAGATCAGTTGGGTGCACGAGTGGGTTACATCGAA
CTGGATCTCAACAGCGGTAAGATCCTTGAGAGTTTTCGCCCCGAAGAACGTTTTCCAATGATGAGCACTT
TTAAAGTTCTGCTATGTGGCGCGGTATTATCCCGTATTGACGCCGGGCAAGAGCAACTCGGTCGCCGCAT
ACACTATTCTCAGAATGACTTGGTTGAGTACTCACCAGTCACAGAAAAGCATCTTACGGATGGCATGACA
GTAAGAGAATTATGCAGTGCTGCCATAACCATGAGTGATAACACTGCGGCCAACTTACTTCTGACAACGA
TCGGAGGACCGAAGGAGCTAACCGCTTTTTTGCACAACATGGGGGATCATGTAACTCGCCTTGATCGTTG
GGAACCGGAGCTGAATGAAGCCATACCAAACGACGAGCGTGACACCACGATGCCTGTAGCAATGGCAACA
ACGTTGCGCAAACTATTAACTGGCGAACTACTTACTCTAGCTTCCCGGCAACAATTAATAGACTGGATGG
AGGCGGATAAAGTTGCAGGACCACTTCTGCGCTCGGCCCTTCCGGCTGGCTGGTTTATTGCTGATAAATC
TGGAGCCGGTGAGCGTGGGTCTCGCGGTATCATTGCAGCACTGGGGCCAGATGGTAAGCCCTCCCGTATC
GTAGTTATCTACACGACGGGGAGTCAGGCAACTATGGATGAACGAAATAGACAGATCGCTGAGATAGGTG
CCTCACTGATTAAGCATTGGTAACTGTCAGACCAAGTTTACTCATATATACTTTAGATTGATTTAAAACT
TCATTTTTAATTTAAAAGGATCTAGGTGAAGATCCTTTTTGATAATCTCATGACCAAAATCCCTTAACGT
GAGTTTTCGTTCCACTGAGCGTCAGACCCCGTAGAAAAGATCAAAGGATCTTCTTGAGATCCTTTTTTTC
TGCGCGTAATCTGCTGCTTGCAAACAAAAAAACCACCGCTACCAGCGGTGGTTTGTTTGCCGGATCAAGA
GCTACCAACTCTTTTTCCGAAGGTAACTGGCTTCAGCAGAGCGCAGATACCAAATACTGTTCTTCTAGTG
TAGCCGTAGTTAGGCCACCACTTCAAGAACTCTGTAGCACCGCCTACATACCTCGCTCTGCTAATCCTGT
TACCAGTGGCTGCTGCCAGTGGCGATAAGTCGTGTCTTACCGGGTTGGACTCAAGACGATAGTTACCGGA
TAAGGCGCAGCGGTCGGGCTGAACGGGGGGTTCGTGCACACAGCCCAGCTTGGAGCGAACGACCTACACC
GAACTGAGATACCTACAGCGTGAGCTATGAGAAAGCGCCACGCTTCCCGAAGGGAGAAAGGCGGACAGGT
ATCCGGTAAGCGGCAGGGTCGGAACAGGAGAGCGCACGAGGGAGCTTCCAGGGGGAAACGCCTGGTATCT
TTATAGTCCTGTCGGGTTTCGCCACCTCTGACTTGAGCGTCGATTTTTGTGATGCTCGTCAGGGGGGCGG
AGCCTATGGAAAAACGCCAGCAACGCGGCCTTTTTACGGTTCCTGGCCTTTTGCTGGCCTTTTGCTCACA
TGGCTCGACAGATCT
Features (pLannotate 1.2.2; 11 found; start..end, strand, type, name):
     16..34      +  promoter       T7 promoter: promoter for bacteriophage T7 RNA polymerase
     40..58      +  promoter       SP6 promoter: promoter for bacteriophage SP6 RNA polymerase
    106..1155    +  CDS            B18_VACCW: Experimental evidence at protein level: Swiss-Prot protein existence level 1. Counteracts the antiviral effects of host IFN-alpha/beta. Acts as a soluble IFN-alpha receptor and thus inhibits the interaction between host IFN-alpha and its receptor. From Vaccinia virus (strain Western Reserve) (VACV) (Vaccinia virus (strain WR)).
   1197..1244    +  terminator     T7 terminator: transcription terminator for bacteriophage T7 RNA polymerase
   1252..1319    +  CDS            lacZα (fragment): LacZα fragment of β-galactosidase; lacZ fragment
   1323..1751    +  rep_origin     f1 ori (sequence partly withheld): f1 bacteriophage origin of replication; arrow indicates direction of (+) strand synthesis
   1779..1878    -  misc_feature   bom (fragment): basis of mobility region from pBR322
   1980..2015    -  CDS            rop (fragment): Rop protein, which maintains plasmids at low copy number; rop
   2110..2214    +  promoter       AmpR promoter: bla
   2215..3075    +  CDS            AmpR: β-lactamase; bla; confers resistance to ampicillin, carbenicillin, and related antibiotics
   3246..3834    +  rep_origin     ori: high-copy-number ColE1/pMB1/pBR322/pUC origin of replication
