[The description below was written by a language model from this plasmid's Addgene catalogue record and pLannotate feature annotations shown in this document.]
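Description:
pTNT-B18R is a small (about 3.9 kb) plasmid built on Promega's pTNT backbone, catalogued as a bacterial expression vector but organised as an in vitro transcription/translation template. It is propagated in E. coli through a high-copy ColE1/pUC-type origin and selected with ampicillin via the β-lactamase gene under its own promoter. An f1 phage origin is also present, which allows single-stranded DNA production. Short remnants of lacZα, bom and rop are backbone leftovers with no evident functional role.

The payload is the B18R open reading frame from vaccinia virus strain Western Reserve, inserted by restriction cloning between an MfeI site (destroyed) and a retained NotI site, and derived from an earlier deposited plasmid. Tandem T7 and SP6 bacteriophage promoters lie directly upstream of the coding sequence, so either polymerase can produce sense RNA, and a T7 terminator follows the insert. No epitope tags or reporters are annotated. B18R encodes a soluble decoy receptor for type I interferons. It binds IFN-α/β and prevents them from engaging the host receptor, thereby dampening the innate antiviral response. The catalogue's alternative name, "ankyrin repeat protein", does not match this annotation.

The associated publication concerns generating human iPSCs with a synthetic self-replicating RNA. That suggests the plasmid provides B18R, probably as transcribed mRNA, to suppress the interferon response triggered by RNA transfection, although the record does not describe the exact workflow. Two sequence records are listed, of 3,907 and 3,923 nt. Their feature maps are identical apart from a 16-nt offset that arises just downstream of the T7 terminator.
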