Addgene plasmid #58978: pTNT-B18R
Purpose: expresses B18R protein from Western vaccinia virus that binds to and neutralizes type I IFNs
Depositing lab: Steven Dowdy. Depositing organization: University of California, San Diego (UCSD). Publication: Efficient generation of human iPSCs by a synthetic self-replicative RNA. Yoshioka N, Gros E, Li HR, Kumar S, Deacon DC, Maron C, Muotri AR, Chi NC, Fu XD, Yu BD, Dowdy SF. Cell Stem Cell. 2013 Aug 1;13(2):246-54. doi: 10.1016/j.stem.2013.06.001. PubMed 23910086.
Backbone
  Vector backbone: pTNT
  Backbone manufacturer: Promega
  Backbone size w/o insert (bp): 2871
  Total vector size (bp): 3907
  Vector type: Bacterial Expression
Growth in bacteria
  Bacterial resistance: Ampicillin, 100 μg/mL
  Growth temperature: 37°C
  Growth strain: DH5alpha
  Copy number: Unknown
Gene/Insert
  Gene/Insert name: B18R (alt name: ankyrin repeat protein)
  Species: Vaccinia Virus
  Promoter: T7/Sp6
  Cloning method: Restriction Enzyme; 5′ cloning site MfeI (destroyed during cloning); 3′ cloning site NotI (not destroyed)
  Sequencing primers: 5′ SP6
Terms and licenses: Academic/Nonprofit Terms; Industry Terms: Not Available to Industry
Depositor comments: B18R from Addgene plasmid #12794
How to cite: pTNT-B18R was a gift from Steven Dowdy (Addgene plasmid # 58978 ; http://n2t.net/addgene:58978 ; RRID:Addgene_58978)
