>Addgene plasmid #58978 | pTNT-B18R | addgene partial sequence | sequence record 93396 | pBR322ori-F 5'-GGGAAACGCCTGGTATCTTT-3'
AGCGTCGATTTTTGTGATGCTCGTCAGGGGGGCGGAGCCTATGGAAAAACGCCAGCAACGCGGCCTTTTT
ACGGTTCCTGGCCTTTTGCTGGCCTTTTGCTCACATGGCTCGACAGATCTTAAGGCTAGAGTACTTAATA
CGACTCACTATAGGCTAGCATTTAGGTGACACTATAGAATACAAGCTACTTGTTCTTTTTGCACTCGAGA
ATTGCCACCATGGGCACGATGAAAATGATGGTACATATATATTTCGTATCATTATTGTTATTGCTATTCC
ACAGTTACGCCATAGACATCGAAAATGAAATCACAGAATTCTTCAATAAAATGAGAGATACTCTACCAGC
TAAAGACTCTAAATGGTTGAATCCAGCATGTATGTTCGGAGGCACAATGAATGATATAGCCGCTCTAGGA
GAGCCATTCAGCGCAAAGTGTCCTCCTATTGAAGACAGTCTTTTATCGCACAGATATAAAGACTATGTGG
TTAAATGGGAAAGGCTAGAAAAAAATAGACGGCGACAGGTTTCTAATAAACGTGTTAAACATGGTGATTT
ATGGATAGCCAACTATACATCTAAATTCAGTAACCGTAGGTATTTGTGCACCGTAACTACAAAGAATGGT
GACTGTGTTCAGGGTATAGTTAGATCTCATATTAGAAAACCTCCTTCATGCATTCCAAAAACATATGAAC
TAGGTACTCATGATAAGTATGGCATAGACTTATACTGTGGAATTCTTTACGCAAAACATTATAATAATAT
AACTTGGTATAAAGATAATAAGGAAATTAATATCGACGACATTAAGTATTCACAAACGGGAAAGGAATTA
ATTATTCATAATCCAGAGTTAGAAGATAGCGGAAGATACGACTGTTACGTTCATTACGAC
