>Addgene plasmid #58978 | pTNT-B18R | addgene partial sequence | sequence record 93613 | F1ori-R 5'-AGGGAAGAAAGCGAAAGGAG-3'
[50 nt withheld, positions 1-50]
CCATTCGCCATTCAGGCTGCGCAACTGTTGGGAAGGGCGATCGGTGCGGGCCTCTTCGCTATTACGCCAG
CCCGGATCCCGGCGCGCCGGGATCCAAAAAACCCCTCAAGACCCGTTTAGAGGCCCCAAGGGGTTATGCT
AGTTTTTTTTTTTTTTTTTTTTTTTTTTTTTTGCGGCCGCTTACTCCAATACTACTGTAGTTGTAAGGGT
TTTTTCAAAATAATAGTTGTGTCCACGACATTTATATGTATTACCTATATATTCTTCAGTAACATTTTCA
AAGTACAAGGNCGCCTCGGTAATACCNCCTCTACTAGTTAAAACANAGTATACATCAAAATCGAATCCTA
TAAGCCATCCGGATGGATTTTCCCATTCAATCAGTACATCGTCAATCAATAATGACGTTGACACAGCAGT
GCATGTTATATTGGCAGGNTCTCCTATCGTTACGTTGATTTTTGGA
